Addgene plasmid #108973: pSEMS-SDHB-Halo7Tag
Purpose: Selflabeling tag at succinate dehydrogenase complex subunit B (SDHB)
Depositing lab: Karin Busch. Publication: Restricted diffusion of OXPHOS complexes in dynamic mitochondria delays their exchange between cristae and engenders a transitory mosaic distribution. Wilkens V, Kohl W, Busch K. J Cell Sci. 2013 Jan 1;126(Pt 1):103-16. doi: 10.1242/jcs.108852. Epub 2012 Oct 4. PubMed 23038773.
Backbone
  Vector backbone: pSEMS(26m)
  Backbone manufacturer: Covalys, NEB
  Backbone size w/o insert (bp): 5325
  Total vector size (bp): 6978
  Modifications to backbone: original snap-Tag substituted by Halo7-Tag
  Vector type: Mammalian Expression
  Selectable markers: Neomycin (select with G418)
Growth in bacteria
  Bacterial resistance: Ampicillin, 100 μg/mL
  Growth temperature: 37°C
  Growth strain: DH5alpha
  Copy number: High Copy
Gene/Insert
  Gene/Insert name: succinate dehydrogenase complex iron sulfur subunit B (alt name: SDHB)
  Species: H. sapiens (human)
  GenBank ID: NM_003000.2
  Entrez Gene: SDHB (a.k.a. CWS2, IP, MC2DN4, PGL4, PPGL4, SDH, SDH1, SDH2, SDHIP)
  Promoter: CMV
  Tag / fusion protein: Halo7-tag (C terminal on insert)
  Cloning method: Restriction Enzyme; 5′ cloning site EcoRV (not destroyed); 3′ cloning site EcoRI (not destroyed)
  Sequencing primers: 5′ ATGGCGGCGGTGGTCGCACTCTC; 3′ CCGAACTGAAGCTTTCTTC
Terms and licenses: Academic/Nonprofit Terms; Industry Terms: Not Available to Industry
How to cite: pSEMS-SDHB-Halo7Tag was a gift from Karin Busch (Addgene plasmid # 108973 ; http://n2t.net/addgene:108973 ; RRID:Addgene_108973)
