[The description below was written by a language model from this plasmid's Addgene catalogue record and pLannotate feature annotations shown in this document.]
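Description:
pSEMS-SDHB-Halo7Tag is a 6,978 bp mammalian expression plasmid built on the pSEMS(26m) backbone, in which the original SNAP-tag has been replaced by a Halo7-tag. It is propagated in E. coli as a high-copy plasmid through a ColE1/pUC-type origin and is selected with ampicillin via the β-lactamase gene. Small remnants of lac regulatory sequences, a bom fragment and a short annotated HIV-1 LTR fragment appear in the feature table and look like backbone leftovers rather than functional parts.

The payload is the human SDHB coding sequence, which encodes the iron-sulfur subunit of succinate dehydrogenase (complex II of the mitochondrial respiratory chain). It was cloned between EcoRV and EcoRI sites and is fused at its C terminus to HaloTag, a modified bacterial dehalogenase that bonds covalently to chloroalkane ligands. Expression is driven by the CMV immediate early enhancer and promoter, and a T7 promoter lies just upstream of the insert. Downstream of the fusion, the annotation shows a chimeric intron, an EMCV IRES and the NeoR/KanR gene, ending in SV40 polyadenylation signals. This layout suggests a bicistronic transcript in which G418 resistance is translated from the same message as the tagged protein, so selection for stable cells is coupled to expression of the fusion.

The stated purpose is to place a self-labeling tag on SDHB. The tag allows the subunit to be marked in mammalian cells with fluorescent HaloTag ligands. The associated publication concerns the diffusion and distribution of OXPHOS complexes in dynamic mitochondria, which is consistent with use in live-cell imaging of complex II.
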