Features (pLannotate 1.2.2; 20 found; start..end, strand, type, name):
     28..80      -  misc_feature   bom (fragment): basis of mobility region from pBR322
    235..614     +  enhancer       CMV enhancer: human cytomegalovirus immediate early enhancer
    615..818     +  promoter       CMV promoter: human cytomegalovirus (CMV) immediate early promoter
    814..847     +  LTR            5' LTR (truncated) (fragment): truncated 5' long terminal repeat (LTR) from HIV-1
    863..881     +  promoter       T7 promoter: promoter for bacteriophage T7 RNA polymerase
    918..1757    +  CDS            SDHB: SDHB_HUMAN - Also known as SDH, SDH1. Experimental evidence at protein level: Swiss-Prot protein existence level 1. Iron-sulfur protein (IP) subunit of succinate dehydrogenase (SDH) that is involved in complex II of the mitochondrial electron transport chain and is responsible for transferring electrons from succinate to ubiquinone (coenzyme Q). From Homo sapiens (Human).
   1779..2662    +  CDS            HaloTag® (fragment): modified bacterial dehalogenase that forms covalent bonds with chloroalkane derivatives
   2769..2998    +  intron         chimeric intron: chimera between introns from adenovirus and immunoglobulin heavy chain genes
   3167..3629    +  misc_feature   IRES: internal ribosome entry site (IRES) of the encephalomyocarditis virus (EMCV)
   3665..4468    +  CDS            NeoR/KanR: aminoglycoside phosphotransferase from Tn5; aph(3')-II (or nptII); confers resistance to neomycin, kanamycin, and G418 (Geneticin®)
   4491..4575    +  CDS            large T antigen (fragment): large T antigen from SV40 (simian virus 40)
   4598..4719    +  polyA_signal   SV40 poly(A) signal: SV40 polyadenylation signal
   4730..4781    +  polyA_signal   SV40 poly(A) signal (fragment): SV40 polyadenylation signal
   4845..4861    -  protein_bind   lac operator: The lac repressor binds to the lac operator to inhibit transcription in E. coli. This inhibition can be relieved by adding lactose or isopropyl-β-D-thiogalactopyranoside (IPTG). lac repressor encoded by lacI
   4869..4899    -  promoter       lac promoter: promoter for the E. coli lac operon
   4914..4935    -  protein_bind   CAP binding site: CAP binding activates transcription in the presence of cAMP. E. coli catabolite activator protein
   4948..5040    -  CDS            lacI (fragment): lac repressor; lacI; The lac repressor binds to the lac operator to inhibit transcription in E. coli. This inhibition can be relieved by adding lactose or isopropyl-β-D-thiogalactopyranoside (IPTG).
   5223..5811    -  rep_origin     ori: high-copy-number ColE1/pMB1/pBR322/pUC origin of replication
   5982..6842    -  CDS            AmpR: β-lactamase; bla; confers resistance to ampicillin, carbenicillin, and related antibiotics
   6843..6947    -  promoter       AmpR promoter: bla
>Addgene plasmid #108973 | pSEMS-SDHB-Halo7Tag | addgene full sequence | sequence record 213888 | Addgene NGS Result
GACGGATCGGGAGATCTCCCGATCCCCTATGGTGCACTCTCAGTACAATCTGCTCTGATGCCGCATAGTT
AAGCCAGTATCTGCTCCCTGCTTGTGTGTTGGAGGTCGCTGAGTAGTGCGCGAGCAAAATTTAAGCTACA
ACAAGGCAAGGCTTGACCGACAATTGCATGAAGAATCTGCTTAGGGTTAGGCGTTTTGCGCTGCTTCGCG
ATGTACGGGCCAGATATACGCGTTGACATTGATTATTGACTAGTTATTAATAGTAATCAATTACGGGGTC
ATTAGTTCATAGCCCATATATGGAGTTCCGCGTTACATAACTTACGGTAAATGGCCCGCCTGGCTGACCG
CCCAACGACCCCCGCCCATTGACGTCAATAATGACGTATGTTCCCATAGTAACGCCAATAGGGACTTTCC
ATTGACGTCAATGGGTGGAGTATTTACGGTAAACTGCCCACTTGGCAGTACATCAAGTGTATCATATGCC
AAGTACGCCCCCTATTGACGTCAATGACGGTAAATGGCCCGCCTGGCATTATGCCCAGTACATGACCTTA
TGGGACTTTCCTACTTGGCAGTACATCTACGTATTAGTCATCGCTATTACCATGGTGATGCGGTTTTGGC
AGTACATCAATGGGCGTGGATAGCGGTTTGACTCACGGGGATTTCCAAGTCTCCACCCCATTGACGTCAA
TGGGAGTTTGTTTTGGCACCAAAATCAACGGGACTTTCCAAAATGTCGTAACAACTCCGCCCCATTGACG
CAAATGGGCGGTAGGCGTGTACGGTGGGAGGTCTATATAAGCAGAGCTCTCTGGCTAACTAGAGAACCCA
CTGCTTACTGGCTTATCGAAATTAATACGACTCACTATAGGGAGACCCAAGCTTGGTACCGAGCTCGGAT
CGATATCATGGCGGCGGTGGTCGCACTCTCCTTGAGGCGCCGGTTGCCGGCCACAACCCTTGGCGGAGCC
TGCCTGCAGGCCTCCCGAGGAGCCCAGACAGCTGCAGCCACAGCTCCCCGTATCAAGAAATTTGCCATCT
ATCGATGGGACCCAGACAAGGCTGGAGACAAACCTCATATGCAGACTTATGAAGTTGACCTTAATAAATG
TGGCCCCATGGTATTGGATGCTTTAATCAAGATTAAGAATGAAGTTGACTCTACTTTGACCTTCCGAAGA
TCATGCAGAGAAGGCATCTGTGGCTCTTGTGCAATGAACATCAATGGAGGCAACACTCTAGCTTGCACCC
GAAGGATTGACACCAACCTCAATAAGGTCTCAAAAATCTACCCTCTTCCACACATGTATGTGATAAAGGA
TCTTGTTCCCGATTTGAGCAACTTCTATGCACAGTACAAATCCATTGAGCCTTATTTGAAGAAGAAGGAT
GAATCTCAGGAAGGCAAGCAGCAGTATCTGCAGTCCATAGAAGAGCGTGAGAAACTGGACGGGCTCTACG
AGTGCATTCTCTGTGCCTGCTGTAGCACCAGCTGCCCCAGCTACTGGTGGAACGGAGACAAATATCTGGG
GCCTGCAGTTCTTATGCAGGCCTATCGCTGGATGATTGACTCCAGAGATGACTTCACAGAGGAGCGCCTG
GCCAAGCTGCAGGACCCATTCTCTCTATACCGCTGCCACACCATCATGAACTGCACAAGGACCTGTCCTA
AGGGTCTGAATCCAGGGAAAGCTATTGCAGAGATCAAGAAAATGATGGCAACCTATAAGGAGAAGAAAGC
TTCAGTTCGGGAATTCCATATGGGATCCGAAATCGGTACTGGCTTTCCATTCGACCCCCATTATGTGGAA
GTCCTGGGCGAGCGCATGCACTACGTCGATGTTGGTCCGCGCGATGGCACCCCTGTGCTGTTCCTGCACG
GTAACCCGACCTCCTCCTACGTGTGGCGCAACATCATCCCGCATGTTGCACCGACCCATCGCTGCATTGC
TCCAGACCTGATCGGTATGGGCAAATCCGACAAACCAGACCTGGGTTATTTCTTCGACGACCACGTCCGC
TTCATGGATGCCTTCATCGAAGCCCTGGGTCTGGAAGAGGTCGTCCTGGTCATTCACGACTGGGGCTCCG
CTCTGGGTTTCCACTGGGCCAAGCGCAATCCAGAGCGCGTCAAAGGTATTGCATTTATGGAGTTCATCCG
CCCTATCCCGACCTGGGACGAATGGCCAGAATTTGCCCGCGAGACCTTCCAGGCCTTCCGCACCACCGAC
GTCGGCCGCAAGCTGATCATCGATCAGAACGTTTTTATCGAGGGTACGCTGCCGATGGGTGTCGTCCGCC
CGCTGACTGAAGTCGAGATGGACCATTACCGCGAGCCGTTCCTGAATCCTGTTGACCGCGAGCCACTGTG
GCGCTTCCCAAACGAGCTGCCAATCGCCGGTGAGCCAGCGAACATCGTCGCGCTGGTCGAAGAATACATG
GACTGGCTGCACCAGTCCCCTGTCCCGAAGCTGCTGTTCTGGGGCACCCCAGGCGTTCTGATCCCACCGG
CCGAAGCCGCTCGCCTGGCCAAAAGCCTGCCTAACTGCAAGGCTGTGGACATCGGCCCGGGTCTGAATCT
GCTGCAAGAAGACAACCCGGACCTGATCGGCAGCGAGATCGCGCGCTGGCTGTCTACTCTGGAGATTTCC
GGTCCTGCAGGTATAGGCGCGCCAGGATCCCTCGAGTGAGGCGGCCGCATAGATAACTGATCCAGTGTGC
TGGAATTAATTCGCTGTCTGCGAGGGCCAGCTGTTGGGGTGAGTACTCCCTCTCAAAAGCGGGCATGACT
TCTGCGCTAAGATTGTCAGTTTCCAAAAACGAGGAGGATTTGATATTCACCTGGCCCGCGGTGATGCCTT
TGAGGGTGGCCGCGTCCATCTGGTCAGAAAAGACAATCTTTTTGTTGTCAAGCTTGAGGTGTGGCAGGCT
TGAGATCTGGCCATACACTTGAGTGACAATGACATCCACTTTGCCTTTCTCTCCACAGGTGTCCACTCCC
AGGTCCAACTGCAGGTCGAGCATGCATCTAGGGCGGCCAATTCCGCCCCTCTCCCCCCCCCCCCCCTAAC
GTTACTGGCCGAAGCCGCTTGGAATAAGGCCGGTGTGCGTTTGTCTATATGTTATTTTCCACCATATTGC
CGTCTTTTGGCAATGTGAGGGCCCGGAAACCTGGCCCTGTCTTCTTGACGAGCATTCCTAGGGGTCTTTC
CCCTCTCGCCAAAGGAATGCAAGGTCTGTTGAATGTCGTGAAGGAAGCAGTTCCTCTGGAAGCTTCTTGA
AGACAAACAACGTCTGTAGCGACCCTTTGCAGGCAGCGGAACCCCCCACCTGGCGACAGGTGCCTCTGCG
GCCAAAAGCCACGTGTATAAGATACACCTGCAAAGGCGGCACAACCCCAGTGCCACGTTGTGAGTTGGAT
AGTTGTGGAAAGAGTCAAATGGCTCTCCTCAAGCGTATTCAACAAGGGGCTGAAGGATGCCCAGAAGGTA
CCCCATTGTATGGGATCTGATCTGGGGCCTCGGTGCACATGCTTTACATGTGTTTAGTCGAGGTTAAAAA
AACGTCTAGGCCCCCCGAACCACGGGGACGTGGTTTTCCTTTGAAAAACACGATGATAAGCTTGCCACAA
CCCGGGATAATTCCTGCAGCCAATATGGGATCGGCCATTGAACAAGATGGATTGCACGCAGGTTCTCCGG
CCGCTTGGGTGGAGAGGCTATTCGGCTATGACTGGGCACAACAGACAATCGGCTGCTCTGATGCCGCCGT
GTTCCGGCTGTCAGCGCAGGGGCGCCCGGTTCTTTTTGTCAAGACCGACCTGTCCGGTGCCCTGAATGAA
CTGCAGGACGAGGCAGCGCGGCTATCGTGGCTGGCCACGACGGGCGTTCCTTGCGCAGCTGTGCTCGACG
TTGTCACTGAAGCGGGAAGGGACTGGCTGCTATTGGGCGAAGTGCCGGGGCAGGATCTCCTGTCATCTCA
CCTTGCTCCTGCCGAGAAAGTATCCATCATGGCTGATGCAATGCGGCGGCTGCATACGCTTGATCCGGCT
ACCTGCCCATTCGACCACCAAGCGAAACATCGCATCGAGCGAGCACGTACTCGGATGGAAGCCGGTCTTG
TCGATCAGGATGATCTGGACGAAGAGCATCAGGGGCTCGCGCCAGCCGAACTGTTCGCCAGGCTCAAGGC
GCGCATGCCCGACGGCGATGATCTCGTCGTGACCCATGGCGATGCCTGCTTGCCGAATATCATGGTGGAA
AATGGCCGCTTTTCTGGATTCATCGACTGTGGCCGGCTGGGTGTGGCGGACCGCTATCAGGACATAGCGT
TGGCTACCCGTGATATTGCTGAAGAGCTTGGCGGCGAATGGGCTGACCGCTTCCTCGTGCTTTACGGTAT
CGCCGCTCCCGATTCGCAGCGCATCGCCTTCTATCGCCTTCTTGACGAGTTCTTCTGAGGGGATCAATTC
TCTAGATAACTGATCATAATCAGCCATACCACATTTGTAGAGGTTTTACTTGCTTTAAAAAACCTCCCAC
ACCTCCCCCTGAACCTGAAACATAAAATGAATGCAATTGTTGTTGTTAACTTGTTTATTGCAGCTTATAA
TGGTTACAAATAAAGCAATAGCATCACAAATTTCACAAATAAAGCATTTTTTTCACTGCATTCTAGTTGT
GGTTTGTCCAAACTCATCAATGTATCTTAACGCGTCGAGTGCATTCTAGTTGTGGTTTGTCCAAACTCAT
CAATGTATCTTATCATGTCTGTATACCGTCGACCTCTAGCTAGAGCTTGGCGTAATCATGGTCATAGCTG
TTTCCTGTGTGAAATTGTTATCCGCTCACAATTCCACACAACATACGAGCCGGAAGCATAAAGTGTAAAG
CCTGGGGTGCCTAATGAGTGAGCTAACTCACATTAATTGCGTTGCGCTCACTGCCCGCTTTCCAGTCGGG
AAACCTGTCGTGCCAGCTGCATTAATGAATCGGCCAACGCGCGGGGAGAGGCGGTTTGCGTATTGGGCGC
TCTTCCGCTTCCTCGCTCACTGACTCGCTGCGCTCGGTCGTTCGGCTGCGGCGAGCGGTATCAGCTCACT
CAAAGGCGGTAATACGGTTATCCACAGAATCAGGGGATAACGCAGGAAAGAACATGTGAGCAAAAGGCCA
GCAAAAGGCCAGGAACCGTAAAAAGGCCGCGTTGCTGGCGTTTTTCCATAGGCTCCGCCCCCCTGACGAG
CATCACAAAAATCGACGCTCAAGTCAGAGGTGGCGAAACCCGACAGGACTATAAAGATACCAGGCGTTTC
CCCCTGGAAGCTCCCTCGTGCGCTCTCCTGTTCCGACCCTGCCGCTTACCGGATACCTGTCCGCCTTTCT
CCCTTCGGGAAGCGTGGCGCTTTCTCATAGCTCACGCTGTAGGTATCTCAGTTCGGTGTAGGTCGTTCGC
TCCAAGCTGGGCTGTGTGCACGAACCCCCCGTTCAGCCCGACCGCTGCGCCTTATCCGGTAACTATCGTC
TTGAGTCCAACCCGGTAAGACACGACTTATCGCCACTGGCAGCAGCCACTGGTAACAGGATTAGCAGAGC
GAGGTATGTAGGCGGTGCTACAGAGTTCTTGAAGTGGTGGCCTAACTACGGCTACACTAGAAGAACAGTA
TTTGGTATCTGCGCTCTGCTGAAGCCAGTTACCTTCGGAAAAAGAGTTGGTAGCTCTTGATCCGGCAAAC
AAACCACCGCTGGTAGCGGTGGTTTTTTTGTTTGCAAGCAGCAGATTACGCGCAGAAAAAAAGGATCTCA
AGAAGATCCTTTGATCTTTTCTACGGGGTCTGACGCTCAGTGGAACGAAAACTCACGTTAAGGGATTTTG
GTCATGAGATTATCAAAAAGGATCTTCACCTAGATCCTTTTAAATTAAAAATGAAGTTTTAAATCAATCT
AAAGTATATATGAGTAAACTTGGTCTGACAGTTACCAATGCTTAATCAGTGAGGCACCTATCTCAGCGAT
CTGTCTATTTCGTTCATCCATAGTTGCCTGACTCCCCGTCGTGTAGATAACTACGATACGGGAGGGCTTA
CCATCTGGCCCCAGTGCTGCAATGATACCGCGAGACCCACGCTCACCGGCTCCAGATTTATCAGCAATAA
ACCAGCCAGCCGGAAGGGCCGAGCGCAGAAGTGGTCCTGCAACTTTATCCGCCTCCATCCAGTCTATTAA
TTGTTGCCGGGAAGCTAGAGTAAGTAGTTCGCCAGTTAATAGTTTGCGCAACGTTGTTGCCATTGCTACA
GGCATCGTGGTGTCACGCTCGTCGTTTGGTATGGCTTCATTCAGCTCCGGTTCCCAACGATCAAGGCGAG
TTACATGATCCCCCATGTTGTGCAAAAAAGCGGTTAGCTCCTTCGGTCCTCCGATCGTTGTCAGAAGTAA
GTTGGCCGCAGTGTTATCACTCATGGTTATGGCAGCACTGCATAATTCTCTTACTGTCATGCCATCCGTA
AGATGCTTTTCTGTGACTGGTGAGTACTCAACCAAGTCATTCTGAGAATAGTGTATGCGGCGACCGAGTT
GCTCTTGCCCGGCGTCAATACGGGATAATACCGCGCCACATAGCAGAACTTTAAAAGTGCTCATCATTGG
AAAACGTTCTTCGGGGCGAAAACTCTCAAGGATCTTACCGCTGTTGAGATCCAGTTCGATGTAACCCACT
CGTGCACCCAACTGATCTTCAGCATCTTTTACTTTCACCAGCGTTTCTGGGTGAGCAAAAACAGGAAGGC
AAAATGCCGCAAAAAAGGGAATAAGGGCGACACGGAAATGTTGAATACTCATACTCTTCCTTTTTCAATA
TTATTGAAGCATTTATCAGGGTTATTGTCTCATGAGCGGATACATATTTGAATGTATTTAGAAAAATAAA
CAAATAGGGGTTCCGCGCACATTTCCCCGAAAAGTGCCACCTGACGTC
